>Addgene plasmid #231983 | pLenti-multi-CRISPR-sgRipk1_#2-puro | addgene full sequence | sequence record 460784 | Addgene NGS Result
CCCGCGACGACGTCCCCAGGGCCGTACGCACCCTCGCCGCCGCGTTCGCCGACTACCCCGCCACGCGCCA
CACCGTCGATCCGGACCGCCACATCGAGCGGGTCACCGAGCTGCAAGAACTCTTCCTCACGCGCGTCGGG
CTCGACATCGGCAAGGTGTGGGTCGCGGACGACGGCGCCGCGGTGGCGGTCTGGACCACGCCGGAGAGCG
TCGAAGCGGGGGCGGTGTTCGCCGAGATCGGCCCGCGCATGGCCGAGTTGAGCGGTTCCCGGCTGGCCGC
GCAGCAACAGATGGAAGGCCTCCTGGCGCCGCACCGGCCCAAGGAGCCCGCGTGGTTCCTGGCCACCGTC
GGAGTCTCGCCCGACCACCAGGGCAAGGGTCTGGGCAGCGCCGTCGTGCTCCCCGGAGTGGAGGCGGCCG
AGCGCGCCGGGGTGCCCGCCTTCCTGGAGACCTCCGCGCCCCGCAACCTCCCCTTCTACGAGCGGCTCGG
CTTCACCGTCACCGCCGACGTCGAGGTGCCCGAAGGACCGCGCACCTGGTGCATGACCCGCAAGCCCGGT
GCCTGAACGCGTTAAGTCGACAATCAACCTCTGGATTACAAAATTTGTGAAAGATTGACTGGTATTCTTA
ACTATGTTGCTCCTTTTACGCTATGTGGATACGCTGCTTTAATGCCTTTGTATCATGCTATTGCTTCCCG
TATGGCTTTCATTTTCTCCTCCTTGTATAAATCCTGGTTGCTGTCTCTTTATGAGGAGTTGTGGCCCGTT
GTCAGGCAACGTGGCGTGGTGTGCACTGTGTTTGCTGACGCAACCCCCACTGGTTGGGGCATTGCCACCA
CCTGTCAGCTCCTTTCCGGGACTTTCGCTTTCCCCCTCCCTATTGCCACGGCGGAACTCATCGCCGCCTG
CCTTGCCCGCTGCTGGACAGGGGCTCGGCTGTTGGGCACTGACAATTCCGTGGTGTTGTCGGGGAAATCA
TCGTCCTTTCCTTGGCTGCTCGCCTGTGTTGCCACCTGGATTCTGCGCGGGACGTCCTTCTGCTACGTCC
CTTCGGCCCTCAATCCAGCGGACCTTCCTTCCCGCGGCCTGCTGCCGGCTCTGCGGCCTCTTCCGCGTCT
TCGCCTTCGCCCTCAGACGAGTCGGATCTCCCTTTGGGCCGCCTCCCCGCGTCGACTTTAAGACCAATGA
CTTACAAGGCAGCTGTAGATCTTAGCCACTTTTTAAAAGAAAAGGGGGGACTGGAAGGGCTAATTCACTC
CCAACGAAGACAAGATCTGCTTTTTGCTTGTACTGGGTCTCTCTGGTTAGACCAGATCTGAGCCTGGGAG
CTCTCTGGCTAACTAGGGAACCCACTGCTTAAGCCTCAATAAAGCTTGCCTTGAGTGCTTCAAGTAGTGT
GTGCCCGTCTGTTGTGTGACTCTGGTAACTAGAGATCCCTCAGACCCTTTTAGTCAGTGTGGAAAATCTC
TAGCAGGGCCCGTTTAAACCCGCTGATCAGCCTCGACTGTGCCTTCTAGTTGCCAGCCATCTGTTGTTTG
CCCCTCCCCCGTGCCTTCCTTGACCCTGGAAGGTGCCACTCCCACTGTCCTTTCCTAATAAAATGAGGAA
ATTGCATCGCATTGTCTGAGTAGGTGTCATTCTATTCTGGGGGGTGGGGTGGGGCAGGACAGCAAGGGGG
AGGATTGGGAAGACAATAGCAGGCATGCTGGGGATGCGGTGGGCTCTATGGCTTCTGAGGCGGAAAGAAC
CAGCTGGGGCTCTAGGGGGTATCCCC
[124 nt withheld, positions 1777-1900]
C
[91 nt withheld, positions 1902-1992]
A
[49 nt withheld, positions 1994-2042]
CCTTTGACGTTGGAGTCCACGTTCTTT
[37 nt withheld, positions 2070-2106]
ACCCTATCTCGGTCTATTCTTTTGATTTATAAGGGATTTTGCCGATTTCGGCCTATTGGTTAAAAAATGA
GCTGATTTAACAAAAATTTAACGCGAATTAATTCTGTGGAATGTGTGTCAGTTAGGGTGTGGAAAGTCCC
CAGGCTCCCCAGCAGGCAGAAGTATGCAAAGCATGCATCTCAATTAGTCAGCAACCAGGTGTGGAAAGTC
CCCAGGCTCCCCAGCAGGCAGAAGTATGCAAAGCATGCATCTCAATTAGTCAGCAACCATAGTCCCGCCC
CTAACTCCGCCCATCCCGCCCCTAACTCCGCCCAGTTCCGCCCATTCTCCGCCCCATGGCTGACTAATTT
TTTTTATTTATGCAGAGGCCGAGGCCGCCTCTGCCTCTGAGCTATTCCAGAAGTAGTGAGGAGGCTTTTT
TGGAGGCCTAGGCTTTTGCAAAAAGCTCCCGGGAGCTTGTATATCCATTTTCGGATCTGATCAGCACGTG
TTGACAATTAATCATCGGCATAGTATATCGGCATAGTATAATACGACAAGGTGAGGAACTAAACCATGGC
CAAGTTGACCAGTGCCGTTCCGGTGCTCACCGCGCGCGACGTCGCCGGAGCGGTCGAGTTCTGGACCGAC
CGGCTCGGGTTCTCCCGGGACTTCGTGGAGGACGACTTCGCCGGTGTGGTCCGGGACGACGTGACCCTGT
TCATCAGCGCGGTCCAGGACCAGGTGGTGCCGGACAACACCCTGGCCTGGGTGTGGGTGCGCGGCCTGGA
CGAGCTGTACGCCGAGTGGTCGGAGGTCGTGTCCACGAACTTCCGGGACGCCTCCGGGCCGGCCATGACC
GAGATCGGCGAGCAGCCGTGGGGGCGGGAGTTCGCCCTGCGCGACCCGGCCGGCAACTGCGTGCACTTCG
TGGCCGAGGAGCAGGACTGACACGTGCTACGAGATTTCGATTCCACCGCCGCCTTCTATGAAAGGTTGGG
CTTCGGAATCGTTTTCCGGGACGCCGGCTGGATGATCCTCCAGCGCGGGGATCTCATGCTGGAGTTCTTC
GCCCACCCCAACTTGTTTATTGCAGCTTATAATGGTTACAAATAAAGCAATAGCATCACAAATTTCACAA
ATAAAGCATTTTTTTCACTGCATTCTAGTTGTGGTTTGTCCAAACTCATCAATGTATCTTATCATGTCTG
TATACCGTCGACCTCTAGCTAGAGCTTGGCGTAATCATGGTCATAGCTGTTTCCTGTGTGAAATTGTTAT
CCGCTCACAATTCCACACAACATACGAGCCGGAAGCATAAAGTGTAAAGCCTGGGGTGCCTAATGAGTGA
GCTAACTCACATTAATTGCGTTGCGCTCACTGCCCGCTTTCCAGTCGGGAAACCTGTCGTGCCAGCTGCA
TTAATGAATCGGCCAACGCGCGGGGAGAGGCGGTTTGCGTATTGGGCGCTCTTCCGCTTCCTCGCTCACT
GACTCGCTGCGCTCGGTCGTTCGGCTGCGGCGAGCGGTATCAGCTCACTCAAAGGCGGTAATACGGTTAT
CCACAGAATCAGGGGATAACGCAGGAAAGAACATGTGAGCAAAAGGCCAGCAAAAGGCCAGGAACCGTAA
AAAGGCCGCGTTGCTGGCGTTTTTCCATAGGCTCCGCCCCCCTGACGAGCATCACAAAAATCGACGCTCA
AGTCAGAGGTGGCGAAACCCGACAGGACTATAAAGATACCAGGCGTTTCCCCCTGGAAGCTCCCTCGTGC
GCTCTCCTGTTCCGACCCTGCCGCTTACCGGATACCTGTCCGCCTTTCTCCCTTCGGGAAGCGTGGCGCT
TTCTCATAGCTCACGCTGTAGGTATCTCAGTTCGGTGTAGGTCGTTCGCTCCAAGCTGGGCTGTGTGCAC
GAACCCCCCGTTCAGCCCGACCGCTGCGCCTTATCCGGTAACTATCGTCTTGAGTCCAACCCGGTAAGAC
ACGACTTATCGCCACTGGCAGCAGCCACTGGTAACAGGATTAGCAGAGCGAGGTATGTAGGCGGTGCTAC
AGAGTTCTTGAAGTGGTGGCCTAACTACGGCTACACTAGAAGAACAGTATTTGGTATCTGCGCTCTGCTG
AAGCCAGTTACCTTCGGAAAAAGAGTTGGTAGCTCTTGATCCGGCAAACAAACCACCGCTGGTAGCGGTG
GTTTTTTTGTTTGCAAGCAGCAGATTACGCGCAGAAAAAAAGGATCTCAAGAAGATCCTTTGATCTTTTC
TACGGGGTCTGACGCTCAGTGGAACGAAAACTCACGTTAAGGGATTTTGGTCATGAGATTATCAAAAAGG
ATCTTCACCTAGATCCTTTTAAATTAAAAATGAAGTTTTAAATCAATCTAAAGTATATATGAGTAAACTT
GGTCTGACAGTTACCAATGCTTAATCAGTGAGGCACCTATCTCAGCGATCTGTCTATTTCGTTCATCCAT
AGTTGCCTGACTCCCCGTCGTGTAGATAACTACGATACGGGAGGGCTTACCATCTGGCCCCAGTGCTGCA
ATGATACCGCGAGACCCACGCTCACCGGCTCCAGATTTATCAGCAATAAACCAGCCAGCCGGAAGGGCCG
AGCGCAGAAGTGGTCCTGCAACTTTATCCGCCTCCATCCAGTCTATTAATTGTTGCCGGGAAGCTAGAGT
AAGTAGTTCGCCAGTTAATAGTTTGCGCAACGTTGTTGCCATTGCTACAGGCATCGTGGTGTCACGCTCG
TCGTTTGGTATGGCTTCATTCAGCTCCGGTTCCCAACGATCAAGGCGAGTTACATGATCCCCCATGTTGT
GCAAAAAAGCGGTTAGCTCCTTCGGTCCTCCGATCGTTGTCAGAAGTAAGTTGGCCGCAGTGTTATCACT
CATGGTTATGGCAGCACTGCATAATTCTCTTACTGTCATGCCATCCGTAAGATGCTTTTCTGTGACTGGT
GAGTACTCAACCAAGTCATTCTGAGAATAGTGTATGCGGCGACCGAGTTGCTCTTGCCCGGCGTCAATAC
GGGATAATACCGCGCCACATAGCAGAACTTTAAAAGTGCTCATCATTGGAAAACGTTCTTCGGGGCGAAA
ACTCTCAAGGATCTTACCGCTGTTGAGATCCAGTTCGATGTAACCCACTCGTGCACCCAACTGATCTTCA
GCATCTTTTACTTTCACCAGCGTTTCTGGGTGAGCAAAAACAGGAAGGCAAAATGCCGCAAAAAAGGGAA
TAAGGGCGACACGGAAATGTTGAATACTCATACTCTTCCTTTTTCAATATTATTGAAGCATTTATCAGGG
TTATTGTCTCATGAGCGGATACATATTTGAATGTATTTAGAAAAATAAACAAATAGGGGTTCCGCGCACA
TTTCCCCGAAAAGTGCCACCTGACGTCGACGGATCGGGAGATCTCCCGATCCCCTATGGTGCACTCTCAG
TACAATCTGCTCTGATGCCGCATAGTTAAGCCAGTATCTGCTCCCTGCTTGTGTGTTGGAGGTCGCTGAG
TAGTGCGCGAGCAAAATTTAAGCTACAACAAGGCAAGGCTTGACCGACAATTGCATGAAGAATCTGCTTA
GGGTTAGGCGTTTTGCGCTGCTTCGCGATGTACGGGCCAGATATACGCGTTGACATTGATTATTGACTAG
TTATTAATAGTAATCAATTACGGGGTCATTAGTTCATAGCCCATATATGGAGTTCCGCGTTACATAACTT
ACGGTAAATGGCCCGCCTGGCTGACCGCCCAACGACCCCCGCCCATTGACGTCAATAATGACGTATGTTC
CCATAGTAACGCCAATAGGGACTTTCCATTGACGTCAATGGGTGGAGTATTTACGGTAAACTGCCCACTT
GGCAGTACATCAAGTGTATCATATGCCAAGTACGCCCCCTATTGACGTCAATGACGGTAAATGGCCCGCC
TGGCATTATGCCCAGTACATGACCTTATGGGACTTTCCTACTTGGCAGTACATCTACGTATTAGTCATCG
CTATTACCATGGTGATGCGGTTTTGGCAGTACATCAATGGGCGTGGATAGCGGTTTGACTCACGGGGATT
TCCAAGTCTCCACCCCATTGACGTCAATGGGAGTTTGTTTTGGCACCAAAATCAACGGGACTTTCCAAAA
TGTCGTAACAACTCCGCCCCATTGACGCAAATGGGCGGTAGGCGTGTACGGTGGGAGGTCTATATAAGCA
GCGCGTTTTGCCTGTACTGGGTCTCTCTGGTTAGACCAGATCTGAGCCTGGGAGCTCTCTGGCTAACTAG
GGAACCCACTGCTTAAGCCTCAATAAAGCTTGCCTTGAGTGCTTCAAGTAGTGTGTGCCCGTCTGTTGTG
TGACTCTGGTAACTAGAGATCCCTCAGACCCTTTTAGTCAGTGTGGAAAATCTCTAGCAGTGGCGCCCGA
ACAGGGACTTGAAAGCGAAAGGGAAACCAGAGGAGCTCTCTCGACGCAGGACTCGGCTTGCTGAAGCGCG
CACGGCAAGAGGCGAGGGGCGGCGACTGGTGAGTACGCCAAAAATTTTGACTAGCGGAGGCTAGAAGGAG
AGAGATGGGTGCGAGAGCGTCAGTATTAAGCGGGGGAGAATTAGATCGCGATGGGAAAAAATTCGGTTAA
GGCCAGGGGGAAAGAAAAAATATAAATTAAAACATATAGTATGGGCAAGCAGGGAGCTAGAACGATTCGC
AGTTAATCCTGGCCTGTTAGAAACATCAGAAGGCTGTAGACAAATACTGGGACAGCTACAACCATCCCTT
CAGACAGGATCAGAAGAACTTAGATCATTATATAATACAGTAGCAACCCTCTATTGTGTGCATCAAAGGA
TAGAGATAAAAGACACCAAGGAAGCTTTAGACAAGATAGAGGAAGAGCAAAACAAAAGTAAGACCACCGC
ACAGCAAGCGGCCGCTGATCTTCAGACCTGGAGGAGGAGATATGAGGGACAATTGGAGAAGTGAATTATA
TAAATATAAAGTAGTAAAAATTGAACCATTAGGAGTAGCACCCACCAAGGCAAAGAGAAGAGTGGTGCAG
AGAGAAAAAAGAGCAGTGGGAATAGGAGCTTTGTTCCTTGGGTTCTTGGGAGCAGCAGGAAGCACTATGG
GCGCAGCGTCAATGACGCTGACGGTACAGGCCAGACAATTATTGTCTGGTATAGTGCAGCAGCAGAACAA
TTTGCTGAGGGCTATTGAGGCGCAACAGCATCTGTTGCAACTCACAGTCTGGGGCATCAAGCAGCTCCAG
GCAAGAATCCTGGCTGTGGAAAGATACCTAAAGGATCAACAGCTCCTGGGGATTTGGGGTTGCTCTGGAA
AACTCATTTGCACCACTGCTGTGCCTTGGAATGCTAGTTGGAGTAATAAATCTCTGGAACAGATTTGGAA
TCACACGACCTGGATGGAGTGGGACAGAGAAATTAACAATTACACAAGCTTAATACACTCCTTAATTGAA
GAATCGCAAAACCAGCAAGAAAAGAATGAACAAGAATTATTGGAATTAGATAAATGGGCAAGTTTGTGGA
ATTGGTTTAACATAACAAATTGGCTGTGGTATATAAAATTATTCATAATGATAGTAGGAGGCTTGGTAGG
TTTAAGAATAGTTTTTGCTGTACTTTCTATAGTGAATAGAGTTAGGCAGGGATATTCACCATTATCGTTT
CAGACCCACCTCCCAACCCCGAGGGGACCCGACAGGCCCGAAGGAATAGAAGAAGAAGGTGGAGAGAGAG
ACAGAGACAGATCCATTCGATTAGTGAACGGATCGGCACTGCGTGCGCCAATTCTGCAGACAAATGGCAG
TATTCATCCACAATTTTAAAAGAAAAGGGGGGATTGGGGGGTACAGTGCAGGGGAAAGAATAGTAGACAT
AATAGCAACAGACATACAAACTAAAGAATTACAAAAACAAATTACAAAAATTCAAAATTTTCGGGTTTAT
TACAGGGACAGCAGAGATCCAGTTTGGTTAATTAAGGTACCGAGGGCCTATTTCCCATGATTCCTTCATA
TTTGCATATACGATACAAGGCTGTTAGAGAGATAATTAGAATTAATTTGACTGTAAACACAAAGATATTA
GTACAAAATACGTGACGTAGAAAGTAATAATTTCTTGGGTAGTTTGCAGTTTTAAAATTATGTTTTAAAA
TGGACTATCATATGCTTACCGTAACTTGAAAGTATTTCGATTTCTTGGCTTTATATATCTTGTGGAAAGG
ACGAAACACCGGTCTTCTCCAGCAGGTCACGTTTTAGAGCTAGAAATAGCAAGTTAAAATAAGGCTAGTC
CGTTATCAACTTGAAAAAGTGGCACCGAGTCGGTGCTTTTTTGAATTCGCTAGCTAGGTCTTGAAAGGAG
TGGGAATTGGCTCCGGTGCCCGTCAGTGGGCAGAGCGCACATCGCCCACAGTCCCCGAGAAGTTGGGGGG
AGGGGTCGGCAATTGATCCGGTGCCTAGAGAAGGTGGCGCGGGGTAAACTGGGAAAGTGATGTCGTGTAC
TGGCTCCGCCTTTTTCCCGAGGGTGGGGGAGAACCGTATATAAGTGCAGTAGTCGCCGTGAACGTTCTTT
TTCGCAACGGGTTTGCCGCCAGAACACAGGACCGGTTCTAGAGCGCTGCCACCATGGACAAGAAGTACAG
CATCGGCCTGGACATCGGCACCAACTCTGTGGGCTGGGCCGTGATCACCGACGAGTACAAGGTGCCCAGC
AAGAAATTCAAGGTGCTGGGCAACACCGACCGGCACAGCATCAAGAAGAACCTGATCGGAGCCCTGCTGT
TCGACAGCGGCGAAACAGCCGAGGCCACCCGGCTGAAGAGAACCGCCAGAAGAAGATACACCAGACGGAA
GAACCGGATCTGCTATCTGCAAGAGATCTTCAGCAACGAGATGGCCAAGGTGGACGACAGCTTCTTCCAC
AGACTGGAAGAGTCCTTCCTGGTGGAAGAGGATAAGAAGCACGAGCGGCACCCCATCTTCGGCAACATCG
TGGACGAGGTGGCCTACCACGAGAAGTACCCCACCATCTACCACCTGAGAAAGAAACTGGTGGACAGCAC
CGACAAGGCCGACCTGCGGCTGATCTATCTGGCCCTGGCCCACATGATCAAGTTCCGGGGCCACTTCCTG
ATCGAGGGCGACCTGAACCCCGACAACAGCGACGTGGACAAGCTGTTCATCCAGCTGGTGCAGACCTACA
ACCAGCTGTTCGAGGAAAACCCCATCAACGCCAGCGGCGTGGACGCCAAGGCCATCCTGTCTGCCAGACT
GAGCAAGAGCAGACGGCTGGAAAATCTGATCGCCCAGCTGCCCGGCGAGAAGAAGAATGGCCTGTTCGGA
AACCTGATTGCCCTGAGCCTGGGCCTGACCCCCAACTTCAAGAGCAACTTCGACCTGGCCGAGGATGCCA
AACTGCAGCTGAGCAAGGACACCTACGACGACGACCTGGACAACCTGCTGGCCCAGATCGGCGACCAGTA
CGCCGACCTGTTTCTGGCCGCCAAGAACCTGTCCGACGCCATCCTGCTGAGCGACATCCTGAGAGTGAAC
ACCGAGATCACCAAGGCCCCCCTGAGCGCCTCTATGATCAAGAGATACGACGAGCACCACCAGGACCTGA
CCCTGCTGAAAGCTCTCGTGCGGCAGCAGCTGCCTGAGAAGTACAAAGAGATTTTCTTCGACCAGAGCAA
GAACGGCTACGCCGGCTACATTGACGGCGGAGCCAGCCAGGAAGAGTTCTACAAGTTCATCAAGCCCATC
CTGGAAAAGATGGACGGCACCGAGGAACTGCTCGTGAAGCTGAACAGAGAGGACCTGCTGCGGAAGCAGC
GGACCTTCGACAACGGCAGCATCCCCCACCAGATCCACCTGGGAGAGCTGCACGCCATTCTGCGGCGGCA
GGAAGATTTTTACCCATTCCTGAAGGACAACCGGGAAAAGATCGAGAAGATCCTGACCTTCCGCATCCCC
TACTACGTGGGCCCTCTGGCCAGGGGAAACAGCAGATTCGCCTGGATGACCAGAAAGAGCGAGGAAACCA
TCACCCCCTGGAACTTCGAGGAAGTGGTGGACAAGGGCGCTTCCGCCCAGAGCTTCATCGAGCGGATGAC
CAACTTCGATAAGAACCTGCCCAACGAGAAGGTGCTGCCCAAGCACAGCCTGCTGTACGAGTACTTCACC
GTGTATAACGAGCTGACCAAAGTGAAATACGTGACCGAGGGAATGAGAAAGCCCGCCTTCCTGAGCGGCG
AGCAGAAAAAGGCCATCGTGGACCTGCTGTTCAAGACCAACCGGAAAGTGACCGTGAAGCAGCTGAAAGA
GGACTACTTCAAGAAAATCGAGTGCTTCGACTCCGTGGAAATCTCCGGCGTGGAAGATCGGTTCAACGCC
TCCCTGGGCACATACCACGATCTGCTGAAAATTATCAAGGACAAGGACTTCCTGGACAATGAGGAAAACG
AGGACATTCTGGAAGATATCGTGCTGACCCTGACACTGTTTGAGGACAGAGAGATGATCGAGGAACGGCT
GAAAACCTATGCCCACCTGTTCGACGACAAAGTGATGAAGCAGCTGAAGCGGCGGAGATACACCGGCTGG
GGCAGGCTGAGCCGGAAGCTGATCAACGGCATCCGGGACAAGCAGTCCGGCAAGACAATCCTGGATTTCC
TGAAGTCCGACGGCTTCGCCAACAGAAACTTCATGCAGCTGATCCACGACGACAGCCTGACCTTTAAAGA
GGACATCCAGAAAGCCCAGGTGTCCGGCCAGGGCGATAGCCTGCACGAGCACATTGCCAATCTGGCCGGC
AGCCCCGCCATTAAGAAGGGCATCCTGCAGACAGTGAAGGTGGTGGACGAGCTCGTGAAAGTGATGGGCC
GGCACAAGCCCGAGAACATCGTGATCGAAATGGCCAGAGAGAACCAGACCACCCAGAAGGGACAGAAGAA
CAGCCGCGAGAGAATGAAGCGGATCGAAGAGGGCATCAAAGAGCTGGGCAGCCAGATCCTGAAAGAACAC
CCCGTGGAAAACACCCAGCTGCAGAACGAGAAGCTGTACCTGTACTACCTGCAGAATGGGCGGGATATGT
ACGTGGACCAGGAACTGGACATCAACCGGCTGTCCGACTACGATGTGGACCATATCGTGCCTCAGAGCTT
TCTGAAGGACGACTCCATCGACAACAAGGTGCTGACCAGAAGCGACAAGAACCGGGGCAAGAGCGACAAC
GTGCCCTCCGAAGAGGTCGTGAAGAAGATGAAGAACTACTGGCGGCAGCTGCTGAACGCCAAGCTGATTA
CCCAGAGAAAGTTCGACAATCTGACCAAGGCCGAGAGAGGCGGCCTGAGCGAACTGGATAAGGCCGGCTT
CATCAAGAGACAGCTGGTGGAAACCCGGCAGATCACAAAGCACGTGGCACAGATCCTGGACTCCCGGATG
AACACTAAGTACGACGAGAATGACAAGCTGATCCGGGAAGTGAAAGTGATCACCCTGAAGTCCAAGCTGG
TGTCCGATTTCCGGAAGGATTTCCAGTTTTACAAAGTGCGCGAGATCAACAACTACCACCACGCCCACGA
CGCCTACCTGAACGCCGTCGTGGGAACCGCCCTGATCAAAAAGTACCCTAAGCTGGAAAGCGAGTTCGTG
TACGGCGACTACAAGGTGTACGACGTGCGGAAGATGATCGCCAAGAGCGAGCAGGAAATCGGCAAGGCTA
CCGCCAAGTACTTCTTCTACAGCAACATCATGAACTTTTTCAAGACCGAGATTACCCTGGCCAACGGCGA
GATCCGGAAGCGGCCTCTGATCGAGACAAACGGCGAAACCGGGGAGATCGTGTGGGATAAGGGCCGGGAT
TTTGCCACCGTGCGGAAAGTGCTGAGCATGCCCCAAGTGAATATCGTGAAAAAGACCGAGGTGCAGACAG
GCGGCTTCAGCAAAGAGTCTATCCTGCCCAAGAGGAACAGCGATAAGCTGATCGCCAGAAAGAAGGACTG
GGACCCTAAGAAGTACGGCGGCTTCGACAGCCCCACCGTGGCCTATTCTGTGCTGGTGGTGGCCAAAGTG
GAAAAGGGCAAGTCCAAGAAACTGAAGAGTGTGAAAGAGCTGCTGGGGATCACCATCATGGAAAGAAGCA
GCTTCGAGAAGAATCCCATCGACTTTCTGGAAGCCAAGGGCTACAAAGAAGTGAAAAAGGACCTGATCAT
CAAGCTGCCTAAGTACTCCCTGTTCGAGCTGGAAAACGGCCGGAAGAGAATGCTGGCCTCTGCCGGCGAA
CTGCAGAAGGGAAACGAACTGGCCCTGCCCTCCAAATATGTGAACTTCCTGTACCTGGCCAGCCACTATG
AGAAGCTGAAGGGCTCCCCCGAGGATAATGAGCAGAAACAGCTGTTTGTGGAACAGCACAAGCACTACCT
GGACGAGATCATCGAGCAGATCAGCGAGTTCTCCAAGAGAGTGATCCTGGCCGACGCTAATCTGGACAAA
GTGCTGTCCGCCTACAACAAGCACCGGGATAAGCCCATCAGAGAGCAGGCCGAGAATATCATCCACCTGT
TTACCCTGACCAATCTGGGAGCCCCTGCCGCCTTCAAGTACTTTGACACCACCATCGACCGGAAGAGGTA
CACCAGCACCAAAGAGGTGCTGGACGCCACCCTGATCCACCAGAGCATCACCGGCCTGTACGAGACACGG
ATCGACCTGTCTCAGCTGGGAGGCGACAAGCGACCTGCCGCCACAAAGAAGGCTGGACAGGCTAAGAAGA
AGAAAGATTACAAAGACGATGACGATAAGGGATCCGGCGCAACAAACTTCTCTCTGCTGAAACAAGCCGG
AGATGTCGAAGAGAATCCTGGACCGACCGAGTACAAGCCCACGGTGCGCCTCGCCA
Features (pLannotate 1.2.2; 33 found; start..end, strand, type, name):
    582..1170    +  misc_feature   WPRE: woodchuck hepatitis virus posttranscriptional regulatory element
   1221..1240    +  misc_feature   cPPT/CTS (fragment): central polypurine tract and central termination sequence of HIV-1
   1242..1475    +  LTR            3' LTR (ΔU3): self-inactivating 3' long terminal repeat (LTR) from HIV-1
   1507..1731    +  polyA_signal   bGH poly(A) signal: bovine growth hormone polyadenylation signal
   1735..1756    +  promoter       SV40 promoter (fragment): SV40 enhancer and early promoter
   1777..2205    +  rep_origin     f1 ori (sequence partly withheld): f1 bacteriophage origin of replication; arrow indicates direction of (+) strand synthesis
   2219..2548    +  promoter       SV40 promoter: SV40 enhancer and early promoter
   2596..2643    +  promoter       EM7 promoter: synthetic bacterial promoter&nbsp
   2662..3036    +  CDS            BleoR: antibiotic-binding protein; Sh ble from Streptoalloteichus hindustanus; confers resistance to bleomycin, phleomycin, and Zeocin™
   3046..3171    +  CDS            ble (fragment): BLE_KLEPN - Experimental evidence at protein level: Swiss-Prot protein existence level 1. Binding protein with a strong affinity to the bleomycin family of antibiotics. Binds to CL990; an antimitotic-antibiotic compound. From Klebsiella pneumoniae.
   3166..3287    +  polyA_signal   SV40 poly(A) signal: SV40 polyadenylation signal
   3358..3380    -  protein_bind   lac operator (fragment): The lac repressor binds to the lac operator to inhibit transcription in E. coli. This inhibition can be relieved by adding lactose or isopropyl-β-D-thiogalactopyranoside (IPTG). lac repressor encoded by lacI
   3384..3414    -  promoter       lac promoter: promoter for the E. coli lac operon
   3429..3450    -  protein_bind   CAP binding site: CAP binding activates transcription in the presence of cAMP. E. coli catabolite activator protein
   3463..3555    -  CDS            lacI (fragment): lac repressor; lacI; The lac repressor binds to the lac operator to inhibit transcription in E. coli. This inhibition can be relieved by adding lactose or isopropyl-β-D-thiogalactopyranoside (IPTG).
   3738..4326    -  rep_origin     ori: high-copy-number ColE1/pMB1/pBR322/pUC origin of replication
   4497..5357    -  CDS            AmpR: β-lactamase; bla; confers resistance to ampicillin, carbenicillin, and related antibiotics
   5358..5462    -  promoter       AmpR promoter: bla
   5521..5573    -  misc_feature   bom (fragment): basis of mobility region from pBR322
   5728..6107    +  enhancer       CMV enhancer: human cytomegalovirus immediate early enhancer
   6108..6307    +  promoter       CMV promoter: human cytomegalovirus (CMV) immediate early promoter
   6325..6505    +  LTR            5' LTR (truncated): truncated 5' long terminal repeat (LTR) from HIV-1
   6552..6677    +  misc_feature   HIV-1 Ψ: packaging signal of human immunodeficiency virus type 1
   6661..7024    +  CDS            HIV-1 gag (fragment): gag protein from human immunodeficiency virus 1; gag
   7170..7403    +  misc_feature   RRE: The Rev response element (RRE) of HIV-1 allows for Rev-dependent mRNA export from the nucleus to the cytoplasm.
   7780..7880    +  CDS            Rev (fragment): human immunodeficiency virus 1 (HIV-1) Rev protein; rev; enhances nuclear export of unspliced and incompletely spliced viral mRNAs
   7930..8047    +  misc_feature   cPPT/CTS: central polypurine tract and central termination sequence of HIV-1
   8098..8338    +  promoter       U6 promoter: RNA polymerase III promoter for human U6 snRNA
   8367..8442    +  misc_RNA       gRNA scaffold: guide RNA scaffold for the Streptococcus pyogenes CRISPR/Cas9 system
   8460..8478    +  CDS            small t antigen (fragment): SV40 (simian virus 40) small t antigen
   8504..8715    +  promoter       EF-1α core promoter: core promoter for human elongation factor EF-1α
   8740..12843   +  CDS            Cas9: Cas9 (Csn1) endonuclease from the Streptococcus pyogenes Type II CRISPR/Cas system generates RNA-guided double strand breaks in DNA
  12981..566     +  CDS            PuroR (fragment) (across the origin): puromycin N-acetyltransferase; pac from Streptomyces; confers resistance to puromycin
