[The description below was written by a language model from this plasmid's Addgene catalogue record and pLannotate feature annotations shown in this document.]
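Description:
pLenti-multi-CRISPR-sgRipk1_#2-puro is an all-in-one lentiviral CRISPR plasmid built on the pLenti-multiCRISPR-Puro backbone and intended to knock out mouse Ripk1. It is about 13 kb and is maintained in E. coli through a high-copy ColE1/pUC-type origin with ampicillin selection (AmpR). The backbone also carries an f1 origin and an SV40/EM7-driven BleoR cassette lying outside the viral transfer region, so bleomycin/Zeocin resistance would not be packaged into virus.

The transfer cassette follows a third-generation, self-inactivating design. A CMV enhancer/promoter fused to a truncated HIV-1 5' LTR drives production of the genomic RNA in packaging cells, followed by the Ψ packaging signal with a gag fragment, the RRE for Rev-dependent nuclear export, and the cPPT/CTS, which aids nuclear import. The cassette ends in a ΔU3 3' LTR that inactivates LTR promoter activity after integration, followed by a bGH polyadenylation signal. Within this frame, a human U6 promoter (RNA polymerase III) expresses a single guide RNA, consisting of a Ripk1-targeting spacer joined to the Streptococcus pyogenes gRNA scaffold. Downstream, an EF-1α core promoter drives S. pyogenes Cas9, followed by a puromycin N-acetyltransferase coding sequence and a WPRE that enhances transcript expression. The feature table does not annotate the linker between Cas9 and PuroR, so how the two are co-expressed is not stated.

Transduced mouse cells can therefore be selected with puromycin while expressing both nuclease and guide, producing double-strand breaks that disrupt Ripk1. The "#2" in the name suggests it is one of several guides against this gene. The associated work concerns necrotic-like cell death and anti-tumour immunity.
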