Addgene plasmid #231983: pLenti-multi-CRISPR-sgRipk1_#2-puro
Purpose: Knockout mouse Ripk1
Depositing lab: Brian Ruffell. Depositing organization: H. Lee Moffitt Cancer Center and Research Institute. Publication: Interleukin-1alpha release during necrotic-like cell death generates myeloid-driven immunosuppression that restricts anti-tumor immunity. Hanggi K, Li J, Gangadharan A, Liu X, Celias DP, Osunmakinde O, Keske A, Davis J, Ahmad F, Giron A, Anadon CM, Gardner A, DeNardo DG, Shaw TI, Beg AA, Yu X, Ruffell B. Cancer Cell. 2024 Nov 13:S1535-6108(24)00402-1. doi: 10.1016/j.ccell.2024.10.014. PubMed 39577420.
Backbone
  Vector backbone: pLenti-multiCRISPR-Puro
  Vector type: Lentiviral, CRISPR
Growth in bacteria
  Bacterial resistance: Ampicillin, 100 μg/mL
  Growth temperature: 37°C
  Growth strain: NEB Stable
  Copy number: High Copy
Gene/Insert
  Gene/Insert name: sgRNA with Cas9 with puromycin resistance
  gRNA/shRNA sequence: GATGGCATCCAGTGACCTGC
  Species: M. musculus (mouse)
  Entrez Gene: Ripk1 (a.k.a. D330015H01Rik, RIP, RIP-1, Rinp, Rip1)
  Cloning method: Ligation Independent Cloning
  Sequencing primers: 5′ Unknown
Terms and licenses: Academic/Nonprofit Terms; Industry Terms: Not Available to Industry
How to cite: pLenti-multi-CRISPR-sgRipk1_#2-puro was a gift from Brian Ruffell (Addgene plasmid # 231983 ; http://n2t.net/addgene:231983 ; RRID:Addgene_231983)
