>Addgene plasmid #231983 | pLenti-multi-CRISPR-sgRipk1_#2-puro | depositor partial sequence | sequence record 455899 | Partial sequence
GAGGGCCTATTTCCCATGATTCCTTCATATTTGCATATACGATACAAGGCTGTTAGAGAGATAATTAGAA
TTAATTTGACTGTAAACACAAAGATATTAGTACAAAATACGTGACGTAGAAAGTAATAATTTCTTGGGTA
GTTTGCAGTTTTAAAATTATGTTTTAAAATGGACTATCATATGCTTACCGTAACTTGAAAGTATTTCGAT
TTCTTGGCTTTATATATCTTGTGGAAAGGACGAAACACCGATGGCATCCAGTGACCTGCGTTTTAGAGCT
AGAAATAGCAAGTTAAAATAAGGCTAGTCCGTTATCAACTTGAAAAAGTGGCACCGAGTCGGTGCTTTTT
TGAATTCGCTAGCTAGGTCTTGAAAGGAGTGGGAATTGGCTCCGGTGCCCGTCAGTGGGCAGAGCGCACA
TCGCCCACAGTCCCCGAGAAGTTGGGGGGAGGGGTCGGCAATTGATCCGGTGCCTAGAGAAGGTGGCGCG
GGGTAAACTGGGAAAGTGATGTCGTGTACTGGCTCCGCCTTTTTCCCGAGGGTGGGGGAGAACCGTATAT
AAGTGCAGTAGTCGCCGTGAACGTTCTTTTTCGCAACGGGTTTGCCGCCAGAACACAGGACCGGTTCTAG
AGCGCTGCCACC
